>Addgene plasmid #71206 | pJBL1865 | depositor full sequence | sequence record 127158 | pJBL1865 sequence 2172 bps
GAATTCTAAAGATCTTTGACAGCTAGCTCAGTCCTAGGTATAATACTAGTGACTAGACATAGGAAAAAGG
AGTCGATTTCAAAGCCCGCCGAAAGGCGGGCTTTTTTTTGGATCCTTACTCGAGTCTAGACTGCAGGCTT
CCTCGCTCACTGACTCGCTGCGCTCGGTCGTTCGGCTGCGGCGAGCGGTATCAGCTCACTCAAAGGCGGT
AATACGGTTATCCACAGAATCAGGGGATAACGCAGGAAAGAACATGTGAGCAAAAGGCCAGCAAAAGGCC
AGGAACCGTAAAAAGGCCGCGTTGCTGGCGTTTTTCCACAGGCTCCGCCCCCCTGACGAGCATCACAAAA
ATCGACGCTCAAGTCAGAGGTGGCGAAACCCGACAGGACTATAAAGATACCAGGCGTTTCCCCCTGGAAG
CTCCCTCGTGCGCTCTCCTGTTCCGACCCTGCCGCTTACCGGATACCTGTCCGCCTTTCTCCCTTCGGGA
AGCGTGGCGCTTTCTCATAGCTCACGCTGTAGGTATCTCAGTTCGGTGTAGGTCGTTCGCTCCAAGCTGG
GCTGTGTGCACGAACCCCCCGTTCAGCCCGACCGCTGCGCCTTATCCGGTAACTATCGTCTTGAGTCCAA
CCCGGTAAGACACGACTTATCGCCACTGGCAGCAGCCACTGGTAACAGGATTAGCAGAGCGAGGTATGTA
GGCGGTGCTACAGAGTTCTTGAAGTGGTGGCCTAACTACGGCTACACTAGAAGAACAGTATTTGGTATCT
GCGCTCTGCTGAAGCCAGTTACCTTCGGAAAAAGAGTTGGTAGCTCTTGATCCGGCAAACAAACCACCGC
TGGTAGCGGTGGTTTTTTTGTTTGCAAGCAGCAGATTACGCGCAGAAAAAAAGGATCTCAAGAAGATCCT
TTGATCTTTTCTACGGGGTCTGACGCTCAGTGGAACGAAAACTCACGTTAAGGGATTTTGGTCATGAGAT
TATCAAAAAGGATCTTCACCTAGATCCTTTTAAATTAAAAATGAAGTTTTAAATCAATCTAAAGTATATA
TGAGTAAACTTGGTCTGACAGTTACCAATGCTTAATCAGTGAGGCACCTATCTCAGCGATCTGTCTATTT
CGTTCATCCATAGTTGCCTGACTCCCCGTCGTGTAGATAACTACGATACGGGAGGGCTTACCATCTGGCC
CCAGTGCTGCAATGATACCGCGAGACCCACGCTCACCGGCTCCAGATTTATCAGCAATAAACCAGCCAGC
CGGAAGGGCCGAGCGCAGAAGTGGTCCTGCAACTTTATCCGCCTCCATCCAGTCTATTAATTGTTGCCGG
GAAGCTAGAGTAAGTAGTTCGCCAGTTAATAGTTTGCGCAACGTTGTTGCCATTGCTACAGGCATCGTGG
TGTCACGCTCGTCGTTTGGTATGGCTTCATTCAGCTCCGGTTCCCAACGATCAAGGCGAGTTACATGATC
CCCCATGTTGTGCAAAAAAGCGGTTAGCTCCTTCGGTCCTCCGATCGTTGTCAGAAGTAAGTTGGCCGCA
GTGTTATCACTCATGGTTATGGCAGCACTGCATAATTCTCTTACTGTCATGCCATCCGTAAGATGCTTTT
CTGTGACTGGTGAGTACTCAACCAAGTCATTCTGAGAATAGTGTATGCGGCGACCGAGTTGCTCTTGCCC
GGCGTCAATACGGGATAATACCGCGCCACATAGCAGAACTTTAAAAGTGCTCATCATTGGAAAACGTTCT
TCGGGGCGAAAACTCTCAAGGATCTTACCGCTGTTGAGATCCAGTTCGATGTAACCCACTCGTGCACCCA
ACTGATCTTCAGCATCTTTTACTTTCACCAGCGTTTCTGGGTGAGCAAAAACAGGAAGGCAAAATGCCGC
AAAAAAGGGAATAAGGGCGACACGGAAATGTTGAATACTCATACTCTTCCTTTTTCAATATTATTGAAGC
ATTTATCAGGGTTATTGTCTCATGAGCGGATACATATTTGAATGTATTTAGAAAAATAAACAAATAGGGG
TTCCGCGCACATTTCCCCGAAAAGTGCCACCTGACGTCTAAGAAACCATTATTATCATGACATTAACCTA
TAAAAATAGGCGTATCACGAGGCAGAATTTCAGATAAAAAAAATCCTTAGCTTTCGCTAAGGATGATTTC
TG
Features (pLannotate 1.2.2; 5 found; start..end, strand, type, name):
     16..50      +  promoter       J23119(SpeI) promoter: bacterial promoter (Registry of Standard Biological Parts BBa J23119) modified to end with an SpeI site
    313..901     -  rep_origin     ori: high-copy-number ColE1/pMB1/pBR322/pUC origin of replication
   1072..1932    -  CDS            AmpR: β-lactamase; bla; confers resistance to ampicillin, carbenicillin, and related antibiotics
   1933..2037    -  promoter       AmpR promoter: bla
   2127..2170    -  terminator     bacterial terminator: putative bacterial transcription terminator
