[The description below was written by a language model from this plasmid's Addgene catalogue record and pLannotate feature annotations shown in this document.]
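Description:
pJBL1865 is a small (2,172 bp) bacterial expression plasmid built on a custom backbone for synthetic biology work in bacteria. It replicates from a high-copy ColE1/pMB1/pUC-type origin and is selected with ampicillin through a β-lactamase (AmpR) gene driven by its native bla promoter. Apart from these maintenance elements, the annotated features are a J23119 promoter variant ending in an SpeI site and a putative bacterial transcription terminator lying near the end of the sequence, on the opposite strand from the promoter.

The payload is a synthetic 25 bp insert described as the "anti-anti STAR antisense", expressed from the strong constitutive promoter BBa_J23119. The insert itself is too short to be picked up by the automated annotation, so it does not appear in the feature table; by the promoter's position and orientation it presumably lies just downstream, in the unannotated stretch between the promoter and the origin. The table also does not annotate a terminator immediately following the insert.

STARs (small transcription activating RNAs) are engineered RNA regulators that act in trans on a target sequence placed upstream of a gene. In general they prevent formation of an intrinsic terminator hairpin, so that transcription proceeds into the downstream gene. The name and stated purpose indicate that this plasmid supplies the trans-acting antisense RNA component of such a system, and it would typically be co-transformed with a compatible plasmid carrying the corresponding target and reporter. The record does not specify which target construct it pairs with, nor what "anti-anti" denotes in design terms.
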