Addgene plasmid #71206: pJBL1865
Purpose: Anti-anti STAR Antisense Expression Plasmid
Depositing lab: Julius Lucks. Depositing organization: Cornell University. Publication: Creating small transcription activating RNAs. Chappell J, Takahashi MK, Lucks JB. Nat Chem Biol. 2015 Mar;11(3):214-20. doi: 10.1038/nchembio.1737. Epub 2015 Feb 2. PubMed 25643173.
Backbone
  Vector backbone: Custom
  Backbone manufacturer: N/A
  Total vector size (bp): 2172
  Vector type: Bacterial Expression, Synthetic Biology
Growth in bacteria
  Bacterial resistance: Ampicillin, 100 μg/mL
  Growth temperature: 37°C
  Growth strain: NEB Stable
  Copy number: High Copy
Gene/Insert
  Gene/Insert name: Anti-anti STAR Antisense
  Species: Synthetic
  Insert size (bp): 25
  Promoter: BBa_J23119
  Cloning method: Unknown
  Sequencing primers: 5′ aaccattattatcatgacattaac; 3′ ttaccgcctttgagtgagctgataccgctcgc
Terms and licenses: Academic/Nonprofit Terms; Industry Terms: Not Available to Industry
How to cite: pJBL1865 was a gift from Julius Lucks (Addgene plasmid # 71206 ; http://n2t.net/addgene:71206 ; RRID:Addgene_71206)
