>Addgene plasmid #71206 | pJBL1865 | addgene partial sequence | sequence record 135872 | Amp-R 5'-ATAATACCGCGCCACATAGC-3'
GCTCATCATTGGAAAACGTTCTTCGGGGCGAAAACTCTCAAGGATCTTACCGCTGTTGAGATCCAGTTCG
ATGTAACCCACTCGTGCACCCAACTGATCTTCAGCATCTTTTACTTTCACCAGCGTTTCTGGGTGAGCAA
AAACAGGAAGGCAAAATGCCGCAAAAAAGGGAATAAGGGCGACACGGAAATGTTGAATACTCATACTCTT
CCTTTTTCAATATTATTGAAGCATTTATCAGGGTTATTGTCTCATGAGCGGATACATATTTGAATGTATT
TAGAAAAATAAACAAATAGGGGTTCCGCGCACATTTCCCCGAAAAGTGCCACCTGACGTCTAAGAAACCA
TTATTATCATGACATTAACCTATAAAAATAGGCGTATCACGAGGCAGAATTTCAGATAAAAAAAATCCTT
AGCTTTCGCTAAGGATGATTTCTGGAATTCTAAAGATCTTTGACAGCTAGCTCAGTCCTAGGTATAATAC
TAGTGACTAGACATAGGAAAAAGGAGTCGATTTCAAAGCCCGCCGAAAGGCGGGCTTTTTTTTGGATCCT
TACTCGAGTCTAGACTGCAGGCTTCCTCGCTCACTGACTCGCTGCGCTCGGTCGTTCGGCTGCGGCGAGC
GGTATCAGCTCACTCAAAGGCGGTAATACGGTTATCCACAGAATCAGGGGATAACGCAGGAAAGAACATG
TGAGCAAAAGGCCAGCAAAAGGCCAGGAACCGTAAAAAGGCCGCGTTGCTGGCGTTTTTCCACAGGCTCC
GCCCCCCTGACGAGCATCACAAAAATCGACGCTCAAGTCAGAGGTGGCGAAACCCGACAGGACTATAAAG
ATACCAGGCGTTTCCCCCTGGAAGCTCCCTCGTGCGCTCTCCTGTTCCGACCCTGCCGCTTACCGGATAC
CTGTCCGCCTTTCTCCCTTCGGGAAGCGTGGCGCTTTCTCATAGCTCACGCTGTAGGTATCTCAGTTCGG
TGTAGGTCGTTCGCTCCAAGCTGGGCTGTGTGCACGAA
