>Addgene plasmid #71206 | pJBL1865 | addgene partial sequence | sequence record 135873 | Amp-F 5'-AAGCCCTCCCGTATCGTAGT-3'
GGAGTCAGGCAACTATGGATGAACGAAATAGACAGATCGCTGAGATAGGTGCCTCACTGATTAAGCATTG
GTAACTGTCAGACCAAGTTTACTCATATATACTTTAGATTGATTTAAAACTTCATTTTTAATTTAAAAGG
ATCTAGGTGAAGATCCTTTTTGATAATCTCATGACCAAAATCCCTTAACGTGAGTTTTCGTTCCACTGAG
CGTCAGACCCCGTAGAAAAGATCAAAGGATCTTCTTGAGATCCTTTTTTTCTGCGCGTAATCTGCTGCTT
GCAAACAAAAAAACCACCGCTACCAGCGGTGGTTTGTTTGCCGGATCAAGAGCTACCAACTCTTTTTCCG
AAGGTAACTGGCTTCAGCAGAGCGCAGATACCAAATACTGTTCTTCTAGTGTAGCCGTAGTTAGGCCACC
ACTTCAAGAACTCTGTAGCACCGCCTACATACCTCGCTCTGCTAATCCTGTTACCAGTGGCTGCTGCCAG
TGGCGATAAGTCGTGTCTTACCGGGTTGGACTCAAGACGATAGTTACCGGATAAGGCGCAGCGGTCGGGC
TGAACGGGGGGTTCGTGCACACAGCCCAGCTTGGAGCGAACGACCTACACCGAACTGAGATACCTACAGC
GTGAGCTATGAGAAAGCGCCACGCTTCCCGAAGGGAGAAAGGCGGACAGGTATCCGGTAAGCGGCAGGGT
CGGAACAGGAGAGCGCACGAGGGAGCTTCCAGGGGGAAACGCCTGGTATCTTTATAGTCCTGTCGGGTTT
CGCCACCTCTGACTTGAGCGTCGATTTTTGTGATGCTCGTCAGGGGGGCGGAGCCTGTGGAAAAACGCCA
GCAACGCGGCCTT
